>Addgene plasmid #175316 | pH6HTC_IGF2BP1_R167C-Halo | addgene full sequence | sequence record 345511 | Addgene NGS Result
GTGGCGGGCAGGACGCCCGCCATAAACTGCCAGGCATCAAATTAAGCAGAAGGCCATCCTGACGGATGGC
CTTTTTGCGTTTCTACAAACTCTTTTGTTTATTTTTCTAAATACATTCAAATATGTATCCGCTCATGGAT
CTCGATCCCGCGAAATTAATACGACTCACTATAGGGTATTTTAACTTTACTAAGGAGCGATCGCTTCCGA
ATTCCTACCGCGGATATCTAGAGCCACCATGGCGAACAAGCTTTACATCGGCAACCTCAACGAGAGCGTG
ACCCCCGCGGACTTGGAGAAAGTGTTTGCGGAGCACAAGATCTCCTACAGCGGCCAGTTCTTGGTCAAAT
CCGGCTACGCCTTCGTGGACTGCCCGGACGAGCACTGGGCGATGAAGGCCATCGAAACTTTCTCCGGGAA
AGTAGAATTACAAGGAAAACGCTTAGAGATTGAACATTCGGTGCCCAAAAAACAAAGGAGCCGGAAAATT
CAAATCCGAAATATTCCACCCCAGCTCCGATGGGAAGTACTGGACAGCCTGCTGGCTCAGTATGGTACAG
TAGAGAACTGTGAGCAAGTGAACACCGAGAGTGAGACGGCAGTGGTGAATGTCACCTATTCCAACCGGGA
GCAGACCAGGCAAGCCATCATGAAGCTGAATGGCCACCAGTTGGAGAACCATGCCCTGAAGGTCTCCTAC
ATCCCCGATGAGCAGATAGCACAGGGACCTGAGAATGGGTGCCGAGGGGGCTTTGGCTCTCGGGGTCAGC
CCCGCCAGGGCTCACCTGTGGCAGCGGGGGCCCCAGCCAAGCAGCAGCAAGTGGACATCCCCCTTCGGCT
CCTGGTGCCCACCCAGTATGTGGGTGCCATTATTGGCAAGGAGGGGGCCACCATCCGCAACATCACAAAA
CAGACCCAGTCCAAGATAGACGTGCATAGGAAGGAGAACGCAGGTGCAGCTGAAAAAGCCATCAGTGTGC
ACTCCACCCCTGAGGGCTGCTCCTCCGCTTGTAAGATGATCTTGGAGATTATGCATAAAGAGGCTAAGGA
CACCAAAACGGCTGACGAGGTTCCCCTGAAGATCCTGGCCCATAATAACTTTGTAGGGCGTCTCATTGGC
AAGGAAGGACGGAACCTGAAGAAGGTAGAGCAAGATACCGAGACAAAAATCACCATCTCCTCGTTGCAAG
ACCTTACCCTTTACAACCCTGAGAGGACCATCACTGTGAAGGGGGCCATCGAGAATTGTTGCAGGGCCGA
GCAGGAAATAATGAAGAAAGTTCGGGAGGCCTATGAGAATGATGTGGCTGCCATGAGCCTGCAGTCTCAC
CTGATCCCTGGCCTGAACCTGGCTGCTGTAGGTCTTTTCCCAGCTTCATCCAGCGCAGTCCCGCCGCCTC
CCAGCAGCGTTACTGGGGCTGCTCCCTATAGCTCCTTTATGCAGGCTCCCGAGCAGGAGATGGTGCAGGT
GTTTATCCCCGCCCAGGCAGTGGGCGCCATCATCGGCAAGAAGGGGCAGCACATCAAACAGCTCTCCCGG
TTTGCCAGCGCCTCCATCAAGATTGCACCACCCGAAACACCTGACTCCAAAGTTCGTATGGTTATCATCA
CTGGACCGCCAGAGGCCCAATTCAAGGCTCAGGGAAGAATCTATGGCAAACTCAAGGAGGAGAACTTCTT
TGGTCCCAAGGAGGAAGTGAAGCTGGAGACCCACATACGTGTGCCAGCATCAGCAGCTGGCCGGGTCATT
GGCAAAGGTGGAAAAACGGTGAACGAGTTGCAGAATTTGACGGCAGCTGAGGTGGTAGTACCAAGAGACC
AGACCCCTGATGAGAACGACCAGGTCATCGTGAAAATCATCGGACATTTCTATGCCAGTCAGATGGCTCA
ACGGAAGATCCGAGACATCCTGGCCCAGGTTAAGCAGCAGCATCAGAAGGGACAGAGTAACCAGGCCCAG
GCACGGAGGAAGGGCGGCTCCGGCTCCTGCAGGCGAGCTCTCGAGCCAACCACTGAGGATCTGTACTTTC
AGAGCGATAACGATGGATCCGAAATCGGTACTGGCTTTCCATTCGACCCCCATTATGTGGAAGTCCTGGG
CGAGCGCATGCACTACGTCGATGTTGGTCCGCGCGATGGCACCCCTGTGCTGTTCCTGCACGGTAACCCG
ACCTCCTCCTACGTGTGGCGCAACATCATCCCGCATGTTGCACCGACCCATCGCTGCATTGCTCCAGACC
TGATCGGTATGGGCAAATCCGACAAACCAGACCTGGGTTATTTCTTCGACGACCACGTCCGCTTCATGGA
TGCCTTCATCGAAGCCCTGGGTCTGGAAGAGGTCGTCCTGGTCATTCACGACTGGGGCTCCGCTCTGGGT
TTCCACTGGGCCAAGCGCAATCCAGAGCGCGTCAAAGGTATTGCATTTATGGAGTTCATCCGCCCTATCC
CGACCTGGGACGAATGGCCAGAATTTGCCCGCGAGACCTTCCAGGCCTTCCGCACCACCGACGTCGGCCG
CAAGCTGATCATCGATCAGAACGTTTTTATCGAGGGTACGCTGCCGATGGGTGTCGTCCGCCCGCTGACT
GAAGTCGAGATGGACCATTACCGCGAGCCGTTCCTGAATCCTGTTGACCGCGAGCCACTGTGGCGCTTCC
CAAACGAGCTGCCAATCGCCGGTGAGCCAGCGAACATCGTCGCGCTGGTCGAAGAATACATGGACTGGCT
GCACCAGTCCCCTGTCCCGAAGCTGCTGTTCTGGGGCACCCCAGGCGTTCTGATCCCACCGGCCGAAGCC
GCTCGCCTGGCCAAAAGCCTGCCTAACTGCAAGGCTGTGGACATCGGCCCGGGTCTGAATCTGCTGCAAG
AAGACAACCCGGACCTGATCGGCAGCGAGATCGCGCGCTGGCTGTCTACTCTGGAGATTTCCGGTCATCA
TCACCATCACCACTAATAGTCAACCGCTGAGCAATAACTAGCATAACCCCTTGGGGCCTCTAAACGGGTC
TTGAGGGGTTTTTTGCTGAAAGGAGGAACTATATCCGGTTCGCTTGCTGTCCATAAAACCGCCCAGTCTA
GCTATCGCCATGTAAGCCCACTGCAAGCTACCTGCTTTCTCTTTGCGCTTGCGTTTTCCCTTGTCCAGAT
AGCCCAGTAGCTGACATTCATCCGGGGTCAGCACCGTTTCTGCGGACTGGCTTTCTACGTAATGGTTTCT
TAGACGTCAGGTGGCACTTTTCGGGGAAATGTGCGCGGAACCCCTATTTGTTTATTTTTCTAAATACATT
CAAATATGTATCCGCTCATGAGACAATAACCCTGATAAATGCTTCAATAATATTGAAAAAGGAAGAGTAT
GAGTATTCAACATTTCCGTGTCGCCCTTATTCCCTTTTTTGCGGCATTTTGCCTTCCTGTTTTTGCTCAC
CCAGAAACGCTGGTGAAAGTAAAAGATGCTGAAGATCAGTTGGGTGCACGAGTGGGTTACATCGAACTGG
ATCTCAACAGCGGTAAGATCCTTGAGAGTTTTCGCCCCGAAGAACGTTTTCCAATGATGAGCACTTTCAA
AGTTCTGCTATGTGGCGCGGTATTATCCCGTATTGACGCCGGGCAAGAGCAACTCGGTCGCCGCATACAC
TATTCTCAGAATGACTTGGTTGAGTACTCACCAGTCACAGAAAAGCATCTTACGGATGGCATGACAGTAA
GAGAATTATGCAGTGCTGCCATAACCATGAGTGATAACACTGCGGCCAACTTACTTCTGACAACTATCGG
AGGACCGAAGGAGCTAACCGCTTTTTTGCACAACATGGGGGATCATGTAACTCGCCTTGATCGTTGGGAA
CCGGAGCTGAATGAAGCCATACCAAACGACGAGCGTGACACCACGATGCCTGTAGCAATGGCAACAACGT
TGCGCAAACTATTAACTGGCGAACTACTTACTCTAGCTTCCCGGCAACAATTAATAGACTGGATGGAGGC
GGATAAAGTTGCAGGACCACTTCTGCGCTCGGCCCTTCCGGCTGGCTGGTTTATTGCTGATAAATCTGGA
GCCGGTGAGCGTGGGTCTCGCGGTATCATTGCAGCACTGGGGCCAGATGGTAAGCCCTCCCGTATCGTAG
TTATCTACACGACGGGGAGTCAGGCAACTATGGATGAACGAAATAGACAGATCGCTGAGATAGGTGCCTC
ACTGATTAAGCATTGGTAATTCGAAATGACCGACCAAGCGACGCCCAACCGGTATCAGCTCACTCAAAGG
CGGTAATACGGTTATCCACAGAATCAGGGGATAACGCAGGAAAGAACATGTGAGCAAAAGGCCAGCAAAA
GGCCAGGAACCGTAAAAAGGCCGCGTTGCTGGCGTTTTTCCATAGGCTCCGCCCCCCTGACGAGCATCAC
AAAAATCGACGCTCAAGTCAGAGGTGGCGAAACCCGACAGGACTATAAAGATACCAGGCGTTTCCCCCTG
GAAGCTCCCTCGTGCGCTCTCCTGTTCCGACCCTGCCGCTTACCGGATACCTGTCCGCCTTTCTCCCTTC
GGGAAGCGTGGCGCTTTCTCATAGCTCACGCTGTAGGTATCTCAGTTCGGTGTAGGTCGTTCGCTCCAAG
CTGGGCTGTGTGCACGAACCCCCCGTTCAGCCCGACCGCTGCGCCTTATCCGGTAACTATCGTCTTGAGT
CCAACCCGGTAAGACACGACTTATCGCCACTGGCAGCAGCCACTGGTAACAGGATTAGCAGAGCGAGGTA
TGTAGGCGGTGCTACAGAGTTCTTGAAGTGGTGGCCTAACTACGGCTACACTAGAAGGACAGTATTTGGT
ATCTGCGCTCTGCTGAAGCCAGTTACCTTCGGAAAAAGAGTTGGTAGCTCTTGATCCGGCAAACAAACCA
CCGCTGGTAGCGGTGGTTTTTTTGTTTGCAAGCAGCAGATTACGCGCAGAAAAAAAGGATTTCAAGAAGA
TCCTTTGATCTTTTCTACGGGGTCTGACGCTCAGTGGAACGAAAACTCACGTTAAGGGCATATGATGGTA
GTGTGGGGTCTCCCCATGCGAGAGTAGGGAACTGCCAGGCATCAAATAAAACGAAAGGCTCAGTCGAAAG
ACTGGGCCTTTCGTTTTATCTGTTGTTTGTCGGTGAACGCTCTCCTGAGTAGGACAAATCCGCCGGGAGC
GGATTTGAACGTTGCGAAGCAACGGCCCGGAGG
Features (pLannotate 1.2.2; 12 found; start..end, strand, type, name):
     48..75      +  terminator     rrnB T2 terminator: transcription terminator T2 from the E. coli rrnB gene
     94..137     +  promoter       AmpR promoter (fragment): bla
    157..175     +  promoter       T7 promoter: promoter for bacteriophage T7 RNA polymerase
    245..1972    +  CDS            IGF2BP1: IF2B1_HUMAN - Also known as CRDBP, VICKZ1, ZBP1. Experimental evidence at protein level: Swiss-Prot protein existence level 1. RNA-binding factor that recruits target transcripts to cytoplasmic protein-RNA complexes (mRNPs). This transcript 'caging' into mRNPs allows mRNA transport and transient storage. It also modulates the rate and location at which target transcripts encounter the translational apparatus and shields them from endonuclease attacks or microRNA-mediated degradation. Plays a direct role in the transport and translation of transcripts required for axonal regeneration in adult s
   2015..2035    +  CDS            TEV site: tobacco etch virus (TEV) protease recognition and cleavage site
   2051..2934    +  CDS            HaloTag® (fragment): modified bacterial dehalogenase that forms covalent bonds with chloroalkane derivatives
   2978..3025    +  terminator     T7 terminator: transcription terminator for bacteriophage T7 RNA polymerase
   3035..3211    -  CDS            tnpA (fragment): TN5P_ECOLX - Also known as tnp. Experimental evidence at protein level: Swiss-Prot protein existence level 1. Mediates transposition of transposon Tn5 by a 'cut and paste' mechanism. First, the monomeric transposase binds the 19 bp inverted DNA repeats flanking the transposon. Then, dimerization of the DNA- bound transposase creates a synaptic DNA complex. After nicking of the first DNA strand, excision of the transposon proceeds through a series of intermediates. The transposase then mediates the insertion of the transposon at a new site by strand transfer. The activity of the wild- type tran
   3254..3358    +  promoter       AmpR promoter: bla
   3359..4219    +  CDS            AmpR: β-lactamase; bla; confers resistance to ampicillin, carbenicillin, and related antibiotics
   4377..4965    -  rep_origin     ori: high-copy-number ColE1/pMB1/pBR322/pUC origin of replication
   5083..5169    +  terminator     rrnB T1 terminator: Escherichia coli rrnB; transcription terminator T1 from the E. coli rrnB gene
