[The description below was written by a language model from this plasmid's Addgene catalogue record and pLannotate feature annotations shown in this document.]
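Description:
pH6HTC_IGF2BP1_R167C-Halo is a 5.2 kb bacterial and cell-free expression plasmid for producing human IGF2BP1 (also known as IMP1, ZBP1 or CRD-BP) carrying the R167C substitution as a HaloTag fusion protein. It is built on a pH6HTC backbone from which the cer region has been removed, and the insert was introduced by Gibson cloning. The plasmid is maintained at high copy number in E. coli through a ColE1/pUC-type origin and is selected with ampicillin via the bla gene under its own promoter.

The expression cassette is driven by a T7 promoter, so transcription depends on T7 RNA polymerase, supplied either by a suitable expression host or by a T7-based in vitro transcription–translation system. The IGF2BP1 coding sequence is followed in frame by a TEV protease recognition site and then HaloTag, a modified bacterial dehalogenase that bonds covalently to chloroalkane ligands. The catalogue entry lists the C-terminal tag as HaloTag-6xHis, although the His tag is not annotated separately in the feature table. A T7 terminator closes the cassette, and rrnB T1 and T2 terminators upstream of the T7 promoter insulate it from read-through transcription. A short Tn5 transposase fragment and a partial AmpR promoter are also annotated, and these look like backbone remnants rather than functional elements.

The layout allows covalent capture or labelling of the RNA-binding protein on Halo ligand resins or dyes, with the TEV site offering optional release of IGF2BP1 from the tag. The associated publication concerns large-scale identification of RNA-binding protein–RNA interactions. This suggests the point mutant is meant for comparing RNA binding with the wild-type protein, though the record does not say so explicitly.
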