Addgene plasmid #175316: pH6HTC_IGF2BP1_R167C-Halo
Purpose: Production of HaloTag fusion protein
Depositing lab: Claudia Kutter. Depositing organization: Karolinska Institutet. Publication: Large-scale identification of RBP-RNA interactions by RAPseq refines essentials of post-transcriptional gene regulation. Atanasoai I, Papavasileiou S, Preiß N, Kutter C. bioRxiv 2021.11.08.467743 10.1101/2021.11.08.467743.
Backbone
  Vector backbone: pH6HTC_minus_cer-region
  Vector type: Bacterial Expression ; Cell Free Expression
Growth in bacteria
  Bacterial resistance: Ampicillin, 100 μg/mL
  Growth temperature: 37°C
  Growth strain: DH5alpha
  Copy number: High Copy
Gene/Insert
  Gene/Insert name: IGF2BP1
  Species: H. sapiens (human)
  Mutation: R167C
  Entrez Gene: IGF2BP1 (a.k.a. CRD-BP, CRDBP, IMP-1, IMP1, VICKZ1, ZBP1)
  Tag / fusion protein: HaloTag-6xHis (C terminal on backbone)
  Cloning method: Gibson Cloning
Terms and licenses: Academic/Nonprofit Terms; Industry Terms: Not Available to Industry
Depositor comments: Please visit https://doi.org/10.1101/2021.11.08.467743 for bioRxiv preprint.
How to cite: pH6HTC_IGF2BP1_R167C-Halo was a gift from Claudia Kutter (Addgene plasmid # 175316 ; http://n2t.net/addgene:175316 ; RRID:Addgene_175316)
